>Addgene plasmid #220547 | LT3GEPIR-NEK5shRNA2 | addgene full sequence | sequence record 437976 | Addgene NGS Result
AACGACCGAGCGCAGCGAGTCAGTGAGCGAGGAAGCGGAAGAGCGCCCAATACGCAAACCGCCTCTCCCC
GCGCGTTGGCCGATTCATTAATGCAGCTGGCACGACAGGTTTCCCGACTGGAAAGCGGGCAGTGAGCGCA
ACGCAATTAATGTGAGTTAGCTCACTCATTAGGCACCCCAGGCTTTACACTTTATGCTTCCGGCTCGTAT
GTTGTGTGGAATTGTGAGCGGATAACAATTTCACACAGGAAACAGCTATGACCATGATTACGCCAAGCGC
GCAATTAACCCTCACTAAAGGGAACAAAAGCTGGAGCTGCAAGCTTAATGTAGTCTTATGCAATACTCTT
GTAGTCTTGCAACATGGTAACGATGAGTTAGCAACATGCCTTACAAGGAGAGAAAAAGCACCGTGCATGC
CGATTGGTGGAAGTAAGGTGGTACGATCGTGCCTTATTAGGAAGGCAACAGACGGGTCTGACATGGATTG
GACGAACCACTGAATTGCCGCATTGCAGAGATATTGTATTTAAGTGCCTAGCTCGATACATAAACGGGTC
TCTCTGGTTAGACCAGATCTGAGCCTGGGAGCTCTCTGGCTAACTAGGGAACCCACTGCTTAAGCCTCAA
TAAAGCTTGCCTTGAGTGCTTCAAGTAGTGTGTGCCCGTCTGTTGTGTGACTCTGGTAACTAGAGATCCC
TCAGACCCTTTTAGTCAGTGTGGAAAATCTCTAGCAGTGGCGCCCGAACAGGGACTTGAAAGCGAAAGGG
AAACCAGAGGAGCTCTCTCGACGCAGGACTCGGCTTGCTGAAGCGCGCACGGCAAGAGGCGAGGGGCGGC
GACTGGTGAGTACGCCAAAAATTTTGACTAGCGGAGGCTAGAAGGAGAGAGATGGGTGCGAGAGCGTCAG
TATTAAGCGGGGGAGAATTAGATCGCGATGGGAAAAAATTCGGTTAAGGCCAGGGGGAAAGAAAAAATAT
AAATTAAAACATATAGTATGGGCAAGCAGGGAGCTAGAACGATTCGCAGTTAATCCTGGCCTGTTAGAAA
CATCAGAAGGCTGTAGACAAATACTGGGACAGCTACAACCATCCCTTCAGACAGGATCAGAAGAACTTAG
ATCATTATATAATACAGTAGCAACCCTCTATTGTGTGCATCAAAGGATAGAGATAAAAGACACCAAGGAA
GCTTTAGACAAGATAGAGGAAGAGCAAAACAAAAGTAAGACCACCGCACAGCAAGCGGCCGCTGATCTTC
AGACCTGGAGGAGGAGATATGAGGGACAATTGGAGAAGTGAATTATATAAATATAAAGTAGTAAAAATTG
AACCATTAGGAGTAGCACCCACCAAGGCAAAGAGAAGAGTGGTGCAGAGAGAAAAAAGAGCAGTGGGAAT
AGGAGCTTTGTTCCTTGGGTTCTTGGGAGCAGCAGGAAGCACTATGGGCGCAGCGTCAATGACGCTGACG
GTACAGGCCAGACAATTATTGTCTGGTATAGTGCAGCAGCAGAACAATTTGCTGAGGGCTATTGAGGCGC
AACAGCATCTGTTGCAACTCACAGTCTGGGGCATCAAGCAGCTCCAGGCAAGAATCCTGGCTGTGGAAAG
ATACCTAAAGGATCAACAGCTCCTGGGGATTTGGGGTTGCTCTGGAAAACTCATTTGCACCACTGCTGTG
CCTTGGAATGCTAGTTGGAGTAATAAATCTCTGGAACAGATTTGGAATCACACGACCTGGATGGAGTGGG
ACAGAGAAATTAACAATTACACAAGCTTAATACACTCCTTAATTGAAGAATCGCAAAACCAGCAAGAAAA
GAATGAACAAGAATTATTGGAATTAGATAAATGGGCAAGTTTGTGGAATTGGTTTAACATAACAAATTGG
CTGTGGTATATAAAATTATTCATAATGATAGTAGGAGGCTTGGTAGGTTTAAGAATAGTTTTTGCTGTAC
TTTCTATAGTGAATAGAGTTAGGCAGGGATATTCACCATTATCGTTTCAGACCCACCTCCCAACCCCGAG
GGGACCCGACAGGCCCGAAGGAATAGAAGAAGAAGGTGGAGAGAGAGACAGAGACAGATCCATTCGATTA
GTGAACGGATCTCGACGGTATCGGTTAACTTTTAAAAGAAAAGGGGGGATTGGGGGGTACAGTGCAGGGG
AAAGAATAGTAGACATAATAGCAACAGACATACAAACTAAAGAATTACAAAAACAAATTACAAAAATTCA
AAATTTTATCGATTCTAGATTCGAGTTTACTCCCTATCAGTGATAGAGAACGTATGAAGAGTTTACTCCC
TATCAGTGATAGAGAACGTATGCAGACTTTACTCCCTATCAGTGATAGAGAACGTATAAGGAGTTTACTC
CCTATCAGTGATAGAGAACGTATGACCAGTTTACTCCCTATCAGTGATAGAGAACGTATCTACAGTTTAC
TCCCTATCAGTGATAGAGAACGTATATCCAGTTTACTCCCTATCAGTGATAGAGAACGTATAAGCTTTAG
GCGTGTACGGTGGGCGCCTATAAAAGCAGAGCTCGTTTAGTGAACCGTCAGATCGCCTGGAGCAATTCCA
CAACACTTTTGTCTTATACCAACTTTCCGTACCACTTCCTACCCTCGTAAAGTCGAGCTTGCGTTGGATC
CACCATGGTGAGCAAGGGCGAGGAGCTGTTCACCGGGGTGGTGCCCATCCTGGTCGAGCTGGACGGCGAC
GTAAACGGCCACAAGTTCAGCGTGTCTGGCGAGGGCGAGGGCGATGCCACCTACGGCAAGCTGACCCTGA
AGTTCATCTGCACCACCGGCAAGCTGCCCGTGCCCTGGCCCACCCTCGTGACCACCCTGACCTACGGCGT
GCAGTGCTTCAGCCGCTACCCCGACCACATGAAGCAGCACGACTTCTTCAAGTCCGCCATGCCCGAAGGC
TACGTCCAGGAGCGCACCATCTTCTTCAAGGACGACGGCAACTACAAGACCCGCGCCGAGGTGAAGTTCG
AGGGCGACACCCTGGTGAACCGCATCGAGCTGAAGGGCATCGACTTCAAGGAGGACGGCAACATCCTGGG
GCACAAGCTGGAGTACAACTACAACAGCCACAACGTCTATATCATGGCCGACAAGCAGAAGAACGGCATC
AAGGCGAACTTCAAGATCCGCCACAACATCGAGGACGGCAGCGTGCAGCTCGCCGACCACTACCAGCAGA
ACACCCCCATCGGCGACGGCCCCGTGCTGCTGCCCGACAACCACTACCTGAGCACCCAGTCCGCCCTGAG
CAAAGACCCCAACGAGAAGCGCGATCACATGGTCCTGCTGGAGTTCGTGACCGCCGCCGGGATCACTCTC
GGCATGGACGAGCTGTACAAGTAATGACGTACGGCGGCCGCCTCGACTAGGGATAACAGGGTAATTGTTT
GAATGAGGCTTCAGTACTTTACAGAATCGTTGCCTGCACATCTTGGAAACACTTGCTGGGATTACTTCGA
CTTCTTAACCCAACAGAAGGCTCGAGAAGGTATATTGCTGTTGACAGTGAGCGAGCATGAAGTTTAAGGA
ATATGTAGTGAAGCCACAGATGTACATATTCCTTAAACTTCATGCGTGCCTACTGCCTCGGACTTCAAGG
GGTCTAGAATTCGAGCAATTATCTTGTTTACTAAAACTGAATACCTTGCTATCTCTTTGATACATTTTTA
CAAAGCTGAATTAAAATGGTATAAATTAAATCACTTTTTTCAATTGACGCGTAATTCTACCGGGTAGGGG
AGGCGCTTTTCCCAAGGCAGTCTGGAGCATGCGCTTTAGCAGCCCCGCTGGGCACTTGGCGCTACACAAG
TGGCCTCTGGCCTCGCACACATTCCACATCCACCGGTAGGCGCCAACCGGCTCCGTTCTTTGGTGGCCCC
TTCGCGCCACCTTCTACTCCTCCCCTAGTCAGGAAGTTCCCCCCCGCCCCGCAGCTCGCGTCGTGCAGGA
CGTGACAAATGGAAGTAGCACGTCTCACTAGTCTCGTGCAGATGGACAGCACCGCTGAGCAATGGAAGCG
GGTAGGCCTTTGGGGCAGCGGCCAATAGCAGCTTTGCTCCTTCGCTTTCTGGGCTCAGAGGCTGGGAAGG
GGTGGGTCCGGGGGCGGGCTCAGGGGCGGGCTCAGGGGCGGGGCGGGCGCCCGAAGGTCCTCCGGAGGCC
CGGCATTCTGCACGCTTCAAAAGCGCACGTCTGCCGCGCTGTTCTCCTCTTCCTCATCTCCGGGCCTTTC
GACCTGCAGCCCAAGCTTACCATGACCGAGTACAAGCCCACGGTGCGCCTCGCCACCCGCGACGACGTCC
CCAGGGCCGTACGCACCCTCGCCGCCGCGTTCGCCGACTACCCCGCCACGCGCCACACCGTCGATCCGGA
CCGCCACATCGAGCGGGTCACCGAGCTGCAAGAACTCTTCCTCACGCGCGTCGGGCTCGACATCGGCAAG
GTGTGGGTCGCGGACGACGGCGCCGCGGTGGCGGTCTGGACCACGCCGGAGAGCGTCGAAGCGGGGGCGG
TGTTCGCCGAGATCGGCCCGCGCATGGCCGAGTTGAGCGGTTCCCGGCTGGCCGCGCAGCAACAGATGGA
AGGCCTCCTGGCGCCGCACCGGCCCAAGGAGCCCGCGTGGTTCCTGGCCACCGTCGGCGTCTCGCCCGAC
CACCAGGGCAAGGGTCTGGGCAGCGCCGTCGTGCTCCCCGGAGTGGAGGCGGCCGAGCGCGCCGGGGTGC
CCGCCTTCCTGGAGACCTCCGCGCCCCGCAACCTCCCCTTCTACGAGCGGCTCGGCTTCACCGTCACCGC
CGACGTCGAGGTGCCCGAAGGACCGCGCACCTGGTGCATGACCCGCAAGCCCGGTGCCTGACGCCCGCCC
CACGACCCGCAGCGCCCGACCGAAAGGAGCGCACGACCCCATGCATCCAATTCCGCCCCCCCCCCCTAAC
GTTACTGGCCGAAGCCGCTTGGAATAAGGCCGGTGTGCGTTTGTCTATATGTTATTTTCCACCATATTGC
CGTCTTTTGGCAATGTGAGGGCCCGGAAACCTGGCCCTGTCTTCTTGACGAGCATTCCTAGGGGTCTTTC
CCCTCTCGCCAAAGGAATGCAAGGTCTGTTGAATGTCGTGAAGGAAGCAGTTCCTCTGGAAGCTTCTTGA
AGACAAACAACGTCTGTAGCGACCCTTTGCAGGCAGCGGAACCCCCCACCTGGCGACAGGTGCCTCTGCG
GCCAAAAGCCACGTGTATAAGATACACCTGCAAAGGCGGCACAACCCCAGTGCCACGTTGTGAGTTGGAT
AGTTGTGGAAAGAGTCAAATGGCTCTCCTCAAGCGTATTCAACAAGGGGCTGAAGGATGCCCAGAAGGTA
CCCCATTGTATGGGATCTGATCTGGGGCCTCGGTGCACATGCTTTACATGTGTTTAGTCGAGGTTAAAAA
AACGTCTAGGCCCCCCGAACCACGGGGACGTGGTTTTCCTTTGAAAAACACGATGATAATATGGCCACAA
CCATGAGTAGACTGGACAAGAGCAAAGTCATAAACGGAGCTCTGGAATTACTCAATGGTGTCGGTATCGA
AGGCCTGACGACAAGGAAACTCGCTCAAAAGCTGGGAGTTGAGCAGCCTACCCTGTACTGGCACGTGAAG
AACAAGCGGGCCCTGCTCGATGCCCTGCCAATCGAGATGCTGGACAGGCATCATACCCACTTCTGCCCCC
TGGAAGGCGAGTCATGGCAAGACTTTCTGCGGAACAACGCCAAGTCATACCGCTGTGCTCTCCTCTCACA
TCGCGACGGGGCTAAAGTGCATCTCGGCACCCGCCCAACAGAGAAACAGTACGAAACCCTGGAAAATCAG
CTCGCGTTCCTGTGTCAGCAAGGCTTCTCCCTGGAGAACGCACTGTACGCTCTGTCCGCCGTGGGCCACT
TTACACTGGGCTGCGTATTGGAGGAACAGGAGCATCAAGTAGCAAAAGAGGAAAGAGAGACACCTACCAC
CGATTCTATGCCCCCACTTCTGAGACAAGCAATTGAGCTGTTCGACCGGCAGGGAGCCGAACCTGCCTTC
CTTTTCGGCCTGGAACTAATCATATGTGGCCTGGAGAAACAGCTAAAGTGCGAAAGCGGCGGGCCGACCG
ACGCCCTTGACGATTTTGACTTAGACATGCTCCCAGCCGATGCCCTTGACGACTTTGACCTTGATATGCT
GCCTGCTGACGCTCTTGACGATTTTGACCTTGACATGCTCCCCGGGTAATCCGGACTCGACCTGCAGCCA
AGCTTATCGAAACGCGTCTGGAACAATCAACCTCTGGATTACAAAATTTGTGAAAGATTGACTGGTATTC
TTAACTATGTTGCTCCTTTTACGCTATGTGGATACGCTGCTTTAATGCCTTTGTATCATGCTATTGCTTC
CCGTATGGCTTTCATTTTCTCCTCCTTGTATAAATCCTGGTTGCTGTCTCTTTATGAGGAGTTGTGGCCC
GTTGTCAGGCAACGTGGCGTGGTGTGCACTGTGTTTGCTGACGCAACCCCCACTGGTTGGGGCATTGCCA
CCACCTGTCAGCTCCTTTCCGGGACTTTCGCTTTCCCCCTCCCTATTGCCACGGCGGAACTCATCGCCGC
CTGCCTTGCCCGCTGCTGGACAGGGGCTCGGCTGTTGGGCACTGACAATTCCGTGGTGTTGTCGGGGAAG
CTGACGTCCTTTCCATGGCTGCTCGCCTGTGTTGCCACCTGGATTCTGCGCGGGACGTCCTTCTGCTACG
TCCCTTCGGCCCTCAATCCAGCGGACCTTCCTTCCCGCGGCCTGCTGCCGGCTCTGCGGCCTCTTCCGCG
TCTTCGCCTTCGCCCTCAGACGAGTCGGATCTCCCTTTGGGCCGCCTCCCCGCCTGGAATTAATTCTGCA
GTCGAGACCTAGAAAAACATGGAGCAATCACAAGTAGCAATACAGCAGCTACCAATGCTGATTGTGCCTG
GCTAGAAGCACAAGAGGAGGAGGAGGTGGGTTTTCCAGTCACACCTCAGGTACCTTTAAGACCAATGACT
TACAAGGCAGCTGTAGATCTTAGCCACTTTTTAAAAGAAAAGGGGGGACTGGAAGGGCTAATTCACTCCC
AACGAAGACAAGATCTGCTTTTTGCTTGTACTGGGTCTCTCTGGTTAGACCAGATCTGAGCCTGGGAGCT
CTCTGGCTAACTAGGGAACCCACTGCTTAAGCCTCAATAAAGCTTGCCTTGAGTGCTTCAAGTAGTGTGT
GCCCGTCTGTTGTGTGACTCTGGTAACTAGAGATCCCTCAGACCCTTTTAGTCAGTGTGGAAAATCTCTA
GCAGTAGTAGTTCATGTCATCTTATTATTCAGTATTTATAACTTGCAAAGAAATGAATATCAGAGAGTGA
GAGGAACTTGTTTATTGCAGCTTATAATGGTTACAAATAAAGCAATAGCATCACAAATTTCACAAATAAA
GCATTTTTTTCACTGCATTCTAGTTGTGGTTTGTCCAAACTCATCAATGTATCTTATCATGTCTGGCTCT
AGCTATCCCGCCCCTAACTCCGCCCATCCCGCCCCTAACTCCGCCCAGTTCCGCCCATTCTCCGCCCCAT
GGCTGACTAATTTTTTTTATTTATGCAGAGGCCGAGGCCGCCTCGGCCTCTGAGCTATTCCAGAAGTAGT
GAGGAGGCTTTTTTGGAGGCCTAGGGACGTACCCAATTCGCCCTATAGTGAGTCGTATTACGCGCGCTCA
CTGGCCGTCGTTTTACAACGTCGTGACTGGGAAAACCCTGGCGTTACCCAACTTAATCGCCTTGCAGCAC
ATCCCCCTTTCGCCAGCTGGCGTAATAGCGAAGAGGCCCGCACCGATCGCCCTTCCCAACAGTTGCGCAG
CCTGAATGGCGAATGGG
[124 nt withheld, positions 7928-8051]
C
[91 nt withheld, positions 8053-8143]
A
[49 nt withheld, positions 8145-8193]
CCTTTGACGTTGGAGTCCACGTTCTTT
[37 nt withheld, positions 8221-8257]
ACCCTATCTCGGTCTATTCTTTTGATTTATAAGGGATTTTGCCGATTTCGGCCTATTGGTTAAAAAATGA
GCTGATTTAACAAAAATTTAACGCGAATTTTAACAAAATATTAACGCTTACAATTTAGGTGGCACTTTTC
GGGGAAATGTGCGCGGAACCCCTATTTGTTTATTTTTCTAAATACATTCAAATATGTATCCGCTCATGAG
ACAATAACCCTGATAAATGCTTCAATAATATTGAAAAAGGAAGAGTATGAGTATTCAACATTTCCGTGTC
GCCCTTATTCCCTTTTTTGCGGCATTTTGCCTTCCTGTTTTTGCTCACCCAGAAACGCTGGTGAAAGTAA
AAGATGCTGAAGATCAGTTGGGTGCACGAGTGGGTTACATCGAACTGGATCTCAACAGCGGTAAGATCCT
TGAGAGTTTTCGCCCCGAAGAACGTTTTCCAATGATGAGCACTTTTAAAGTTCTGCTATGTGGCGCGGTA
TTATCCCGTATTGACGCCGGGCAAGAGCAACTCGGTCGCCGCATACACTATTCTCAGAATGACTTGGTTG
AGTACTCACCAGTCACAGAAAAGCATCTTACGGATGGCATGACAGTAAGAGAATTATGCAGTGCTGCCAT
AACCATGAGTGATAACACTGCGGCCAACTTACTTCTGACAACGATCGGAGGACCGAAGGAGCTAACCGCT
TTTTTGCACAACATGGGGGATCATGTAACTCGCCTTGATCGTTGGGAACCGGAGCTGAATGAAGCCATAC
CAAACGACGAGCGTGACACCACGATGCCTGTAGCAATGGCAACAACGTTGCGCAAACTATTAACTGGCGA
ACTACTTACTCTAGCTTCCCGGCAACAATTAATAGACTGGATGGAGGCGGATAAAGTTGCAGGACCACTT
CTGCGCTCGGCCCTTCCGGCTGGCTGGTTTATTGCTGATAAATCTGGAGCCGGTGAGCGTGGGTCTCGCG
GTATCATTGCAGCACTGGGGCCAGATGGTAAGCCCTCCCGTATCGTAGTTATCTACACGACGGGGAGTCA
GGCAACTATGGATGAACGAAATAGACAGATCGCTGAGATAGGTGCCTCACTGATTAAGCATTGGTAACTG
TCAGACCAAGTTTACTCATATATACTTTAGATTGATTTAAAACTTCATTTTTAATTTAAAAGGATCTAGG
TGAAGATCCTTTTTGATAATCTCATGACCAAAATCCCTTAACGTGAGTTTTCGTTCCACTGAGCGTCAGA
CCCCGTAGAAAAGATCAAAGGATCTTCTTGAGATCCTTTTTTTCTGCGCGTAATCTGCTGCTTGCAAACA
AAAAAACCACCGCTACCAGCGGTGGTTTGTTTGCCGGATCAAGAGCTACCAACTCTTTTTCCGAAGGTAA
CTGGCTTCAGCAGAGCGCAGATACCAAATACTGTTCTTCTAGTGTAGCCGTAGTTAGGCCACCACTTCAA
GAACTCTGTAGCACCGCCTACATACCTCGCTCTGCTAATCCTGTTACCAGTGGCTGCTGCCAGTGGCGAT
AAGTCGTGTCTTACCGGGTTGGACTCAAGACGATAGTTACCGGATAAGGCGCAGCGGTCGGGCTGAACGG
GGGGTTCGTGCACACAGCCCAGCTTGGAGCGAACGACCTACACCGAACTGAGATACCTACAGCGTGAGCT
ATGAGAAAGCGCCACGCTTCCCGAAGGGAGAAAGGCGGACAGGTATCCGGTAAGCGGCAGGGTCGGAACA
GGAGAGCGCACGAGGGAGCTTCCAGGGGGAAACGCCTGGTATCTTTATAGTCCTGTCGGGTTTCGCCACC
TCTGACTTGAGCGTCGATTTTTGTGATGCTCGTCAGGGGGGCGGAGCCTATGGAAAAACGCCAGCAACGC
GGCCTTTTTACGGTTCCTGGCCTTTTGCTGGCCTTTTGCTCACATGTTCTTTCCTGCGTTATCCCCTGAT
TCTGTGGATAACCGTATTACCGCCTTTGAGTGAGCTGATACCGCTCGCCGCAGCCG
Features (pLannotate 1.2.2; 32 found; start..end, strand, type, name):
      1..41      +  rep_origin     RSF ori (fragment): Plasmids containing the RSF 1030 origin of replication can be propagated in E. coli cells that contain additional plasmids with compatible origins.
     43..135     +  CDS            lacI (fragment): lac repressor; lacI; The lac repressor binds to the lac operator to inhibit transcription in E. coli. This inhibition can be relieved by adding lactose or isopropyl-β-D-thiogalactopyranoside (IPTG).
    148..169     +  protein_bind   CAP binding site: CAP binding activates transcription in the presence of cAMP. E. coli catabolite activator protein
    184..214     +  promoter       lac promoter: promoter for the E. coli lac operon
    222..238     +  protein_bind   lac operator: The lac repressor binds to the lac operator to inhibit transcription in E. coli. This inhibition can be relieved by adding lactose or isopropyl-β-D-thiogalactopyranoside (IPTG). lac repressor encoded by lacI
    283..301     +  promoter       T3 promoter: promoter for bacteriophage T3 RNA polymerase
    329..555     +  promoter       RSV promoter: Rous sarcoma virus enhancer/promoter
    556..736     +  LTR            5' LTR (truncated): truncated 5' long terminal repeat (LTR) from HIV-1
    783..908     +  misc_feature   HIV-1 Ψ: packaging signal of human immunodeficiency virus type 1
    892..1255    +  CDS            HIV-1 gag (fragment): gag protein from human immunodeficiency virus 1; gag
   1401..1634    +  misc_feature   RRE: The Rev response element (RRE) of HIV-1 allows for Rev-dependent mRNA export from the nucleus to the cytoplasm.
   2011..2111    +  CDS            Rev (fragment): human immunodeficiency virus 1 (HIV-1) Rev protein; rev; enhances nuclear export of unspliced and incompletely spliced viral mRNAs
   2130..2247    +  misc_feature   cPPT/CTS: central polypurine tract and central termination sequence of HIV-1
   2263..2641    +  promoter       TRE3G promoter: 3rd-generation Tet-responsive promoter that can be activated by binding of Tet-On® 3G
   2665..3384    +  CDS            EGFP: the original enhanced GFP (Yang et al., 1996) mammalian codon-optimized
   3620..3747    +  ncRNA          3' miR-30a: sequence downstream of the 71-nt precursor of the human miR-30a microRNA (Zeng et al., 2002) miRNA
   3772..4271    +  promoter       PGK promoter: mouse phosphoglycerate kinase 1 promoter
   4292..4891    +  CDS            PuroR: puromycin N-acetyltransferase; pac from Streptomyces alboniger; confers resistance to puromycin
   5057..5519    +  misc_feature   IRES: internal ribosome entry site (IRES) of the encephalomyocarditis virus (EMCV)
   5542..6230    +  CDS            rtTA3 (fragment): reverse tetracycline transactivator 3 activates expression from Tet-responsive promoters in the presence of doxycycline
   6160..6270    +  CDS            VP48: 3 tandem repeats of the minimal activation domain of herpes simplex virus VP16 (Cheng et al., 2013)
   6325..6913    +  misc_feature   WPRE: woodchuck hepatitis virus posttranscriptional regulatory element
   6930..7118    +  CDS            nef (fragment): NEF_HV1Z2 - Experimental evidence at protein level: Swiss-Prot protein existence level 1. Extracellular Nef protein targets CD4(+) T-lymphocytes for apoptosis by interacting with CXCR4 surface receptors. From Human immunodeficiency virus type 1 group M subtype D (isolate Z2/CDC-Z34) (HIV-1).
   7120..7353    +  LTR            3' LTR (ΔU3): self-inactivating 3' long terminal repeat (LTR) from HIV-1
   7425..7546    +  polyA_signal   SV40 poly(A) signal: SV40 polyadenylation signal
   7586..7721    +  rep_origin     SV40 ori: SV40 origin of replication
   7742..7760    -  promoter       T7 promoter: promoter for bacteriophage T7 RNA polymerase
   7768..7923    +  CDS            lacZα (fragment): LacZα fragment of β-galactosidase; lacZ fragment
   7928..8356    +  rep_origin     f1 ori (sequence partly withheld): f1 bacteriophage origin of replication; arrow indicates direction of (+) strand synthesis
   8409..8513    +  promoter       AmpR promoter: bla
   8514..9374    +  CDS            AmpR: β-lactamase; bla; confers resistance to ampicillin, carbenicillin, and related antibiotics
   9545..10133   +  rep_origin     ori: high-copy-number ColE1/pMB1/pBR322/pUC origin of replication
