[The description below was written by a language model from this plasmid's Addgene catalogue record and pLannotate feature annotations shown in this document.]
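Description:
LT3GEPIR-NEK5shRNA2 is an all-in-one, doxycycline-inducible lentiviral shRNA vector built on the LT3GEPIR backbone and designed to knock down human NEK5. It is a self-inactivating HIV-1-based transfer plasmid. An RSV promoter drives a truncated 5' LTR, followed by the Ψ packaging signal, RRE and cPPT/CTS. The viral genome ends with a WPRE and a ΔU3 3' LTR, with an SV40 poly(A) signal downstream. In bacteria the plasmid is maintained through a high-copy ColE1/pUC-type origin and selected with ampicillin (AmpR). An f1 ori and an SV40 ori are also present. The short RSF ori, lacI and lacZα annotations are only fragments, likely backbone remnants.

The payload consists of two expression units. In the first, the Tet-responsive TRE3G promoter drives EGFP. The 125 bp NEK5 shRNA2 insert, cloned between retained XhoI and EcoRI sites, sits downstream of EGFP. The feature table annotates 3' miR-30a flanking sequence in this region, which indicates that the hairpin is embedded in a microRNA-type scaffold within the EGFP transcript. As a result, green fluorescence reports expression of the shRNA. The hairpin itself is not annotated separately in the table. In the second unit, a constitutive mouse PGK promoter drives puromycin N-acetyltransferase, followed by an EMCV IRES and the reverse tetracycline transactivator rtTA3. Transduced cells can therefore be selected with puromycin while supplying their own transactivator. When doxycycline is added, rtTA3 binds TRE3G and switches on the EGFP–shRNA transcript. This gives inducible NEK5 silencing from a single vector in transduced human cells.
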