Addgene plasmid #220547: LT3GEPIR-NEK5shRNA2
Purpose: To inducibly knockdown NEK5 expression
Depositing lab: Sean Lee. Depositing organization: Tulane University.
Backbone
  Vector backbone: LT3GEPIR
  Backbone manufacturer: Dr. Johannes Zuber
  Vector type: Lentiviral
  Selectable markers: Puromycin
Growth in bacteria
  Bacterial resistance: Ampicillin, 100 μg/mL
  Growth temperature: 37°C
  Growth strain: NEB Stable
  Copy number: High Copy
Gene/Insert
  Gene/Insert name: NEK5 shRNA2
  gRNA/shRNA sequence: GCATGAAGTTTAAGGAATATG
  Species: H. sapiens (human)
  Insert size (bp): 125
  Entrez Gene: NEK5
  Promoter: TRE3G (TetOP) promoter
  Cloning method: Restriction Enzyme; 5′ cloning site XhoI (not destroyed); 3′ cloning site EcoRI (not destroyed)
  Sequencing primers: 5′ TGTTTGAATGAGGCTTCAGTAC; 3′ CAGCGGGGCTGCTAAAGCGCATGC
Terms and licenses: Academic/Nonprofit Terms; Industry Terms: Not Available to Industry
How to cite: LT3GEPIR-NEK5shRNA2 was a gift from Sean Lee (Addgene plasmid # 220547 ; http://n2t.net/addgene:220547 ; RRID:Addgene_220547)
